Addgene plasmid #225190: pTn7xTS_SpyCatcher003:mNG
Purpose: Used for inserting SpyCatcher003 fused to mNeonGreen at the bacterial Tn7 site
Depositing lab: Travis Wiles. Depositing organization: University of California, Irvine. Publication: Phollow reveals in situ phage transmission dynamics in the zebrafish gut microbiome at single-virion resolution. Ortiz de Ora L, Wiles ET, Zund M, Banuelos MS, Haro-Ramirez N, Suder DS, Ujagar N, Ayala-Angulo J, Trinh C, Knitter C, Gonen S, Nicholas DA, Wiles TJ. Nat Microbiol. 2025 Apr 18. doi: 10.1038/s41564-025-01981-1. PubMed 40251446.
Backbone
  Vector backbone: pTn7xTS
  Vector type: Bacterial Expression
Growth in bacteria
  Bacterial resistance: Ampicillin and Gentamicin, 100 & 10 μg/mL
  Growth temperature: 30°C
  Growth strain: DH5alpha
  Copy number: High Copy
Gene/Insert
  Gene/Insert name: SpyCatcher003:mNeonGreen
  Species: Other
  Tag / fusion protein: SpyCatcher (N terminal on insert)
  Cloning method: Restriction Enzyme; 5′ cloning site Unknown (unknown if destroyed)
Terms and licenses: Academic/Nonprofit Terms; Industry Terms: Not Available to Industry
Depositor comments: Plasmid is temperature sensitive and lost when grown at 37°C. Please visit https://doi.org/10.1101/2024.06.12.598711 for bioRxiv preprint.
How to cite: pTn7xTS_SpyCatcher003:mNG was a gift from Travis Wiles (Addgene plasmid # 225190 ; http://n2t.net/addgene:225190 ; RRID:Addgene_225190)
