[The description below was written by a language model from this plasmid's Addgene catalogue record and pLannotate feature annotations shown in this document.]
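Description:
pTn7xTS_SpyCatcher003:mNG is a bacterial mini-Tn7 delivery plasmid built on the pTn7xTS backbone, designed to insert a SpyCatcher003–mNeonGreen fusion gene at the chromosomal Tn7 attachment site of a target bacterium. The backbone replicates from a pSC101 origin driven by the temperature-sensitive Rep101(Ts) initiator, so the plasmid is maintained at 30°C and lost at 37°C, which allows it to be cured after transposition. The catalogue lists it as high copy, although pSC101 is normally a low-copy origin and only fragments of ColE1-type and R6K γ origins are annotated. An AmpR β-lactamase gene sits on the backbone, and an incP oriT allows conjugative transfer into recipient strains. No Tn7 transposase genes appear in the feature table, so the record does not show how transposase is supplied.

The transposable segment lies between the Tn7R and Tn7L ends. It begins with lambda t0 and rrnB T1 terminators that insulate the cassette from outside transcription. Next comes a gentamicin acetyltransferase gene driven by the integron Pc promoter and flanked by FRT sites, so the marker can in principle be removed with FLP recombinase after integration. Downstream, a tac promoter and a T7 gene 10 ribosome binding site drive the payload. The mNeonGreen coding sequence is annotated, and the unannotated stretch between the RBS and mNeonGreen is where the N-terminal SpyCatcher003 would be expected from the catalogue entry. Only a short lacI fragment is present, so expression is probably constitutive in most hosts.

SpyCatcher003 forms a covalent bond with SpyTag-bearing proteins, so an integrated strain produces a fluorescent reagent that can label tagged targets. The associated publication uses this approach to track phage virions in the zebrafish gut microbiome.
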