Features (pLannotate 1.2.2; 26 found; start..end, strand, type, name):
     92..114     +  rep_origin     R6K γ ori (fragment): γ replication origin from E. coli plasmid R6K; requires the R6K initiator protein pi for replication
    640..862     +  rep_origin     pSC101 ori: low-copy replication origin that requires the Rep101 protein
    910..1860    +  CDS            Rep101(Ts): temperature-sensitive version of the RepA protein needed for replication with the pSC101 origin (Armstrong et al., 1984); rep101 encoding an A56V mutation
   1967..2110    +  rep_origin     R6K γ ori (fragment): γ replication origin from E. coli plasmid R6K; requires the R6K initiator protein pi for replication
   2116..2348    -  rep_origin     ori (fragment): high-copy-number ColE1/pMB1/pBR322/pUC origin of replication
   2519..3379    -  CDS            AmpR: β-lactamase; bla; confers resistance to ampicillin, carbenicillin, and related antibiotics
   3380..3484    -  promoter       AmpR promoter: bla
   3579..3614    +  CDS            rop (fragment): Rop protein, which maintains plasmids at low copy number; rop
   3716..3815    +  misc_feature   bom (fragment): basis of mobility region from pBR322
   3821..3889    -  CDS            lacZα (fragment): LacZα fragment of β-galactosidase; lacZ fragment
   3965..4159    -  mobile_element Tn7R (fragment): mini-Tn7 element (right end of the Tn7 transposon) Tn7
   4163..4187    -  misc_feature   MCS (fragment): pBluescript multiple cloning site
   4208..4302    +  terminator     lambda t0 terminator: transcription terminator from phage lambda
   4312..4341    +  CDS            CmR (fragment): chloramphenicol acetyltransferase confers resistance to chloramphenicol
   4405..4491    +  terminator     rrnB T1 terminator: Escherichia coli rrnB; transcription terminator T1 from the E. coli rrnB gene
   4566..4599    +  protein_bind   FRT (minimal): supports FLP-mediated excision but not integration (Turan and Bode, 2011) FLP recombinase from the Saccharomyces cerevisiae 2μ plasmid
   4729..5262    -  CDS            GmR: gentamycin acetyltransferase; aacC1; confers resistance to gentamycin
   5451..5479    -  promoter       Pc promoter: intI1 (promoter lies within the coding sequence); class 1 integron promoter
   5520..5567    +  protein_bind   FRT: FLP-mediated recombination occurs in the 8-bp core sequence TCTAGAAA (Turan and Bode, 2011). FLP recombinase from the Saccharomyces cerevisiae 2μ plasmid
   5623..5651    +  promoter       tac promoter: strong E. coli promoter; hybrid between the trp and lac UV5 promoters
   5675..5697    +  RBS            RBS: efficient ribosome binding site from bacteriophage T7 gene 10 (Olins and Rangwala, 1989)
   6063..6773    +  CDS            mNeonGreen: bright monomeric yellow-green fluorescent protein derived from LanYFP (Shaner et al., 2013)
   6782..6811    +  CDS            GFPuv (fragment): GFP variant optimized for excitation by UV light
   6915..7080    -  mobile_element Tn7L: mini-Tn7 element (left end of the Tn7 transposon) Tn7
   7113..7167    -  CDS            lacI (fragment): lac repressor; lacI; The lac repressor binds to the lac operator to inhibit transcription in E. coli. This inhibition can be relieved by adding lactose or isopropyl-β-D-thiogalactopyranoside (IPTG).
   7384..60      +  oriT           oriT (across the origin): incP origin of transfer
>Addgene plasmid #225190 | pTn7xTS_SpyCatcher003:mNG | addgene full sequence | sequence record 446744 | Addgene NGS Result
ACTGTCCCTTATTCGCACCTGGCGGTGCTCAACGGGAATCCTGCTCTGCGAGGCTGGCCGATAAGCTCTG
ATAACGCAGGAAAGAACATGGGCAGTTCAACCTGTTGATAGTACATGACCAAAATCCCTTAACGTGAGTT
TTCGTTCCACTGAGCGTCAGACCCCGTTGATGATACCGCTGCCTTACTGGGTGCATTAGCCAGTCTGAAT
GACCTGTCACGGGATAATCCGAAGTGGTCAGACTGGAAAATCAGAGGGCAGGAACTGCTGAACAGCAAAA
AGTCAGATAGCACCACATAGCAGACCCGCCATAAAACGCCCTGAGAAGCCCGTGACGGGCTTTTCTTGTA
TTATGGGTAGTTTCCTTGCATGAATCCATAAAAGGCGCCTGTAGTGCCATTTACCCCCATTCACTGCCAG
AGCCGTGAGCGCAGCGAACTGAATGTCACGAAAAAGACAGCGACTCAGGTGCCTGATGGTCGGAGACAAA
AGGAATATTCAGCGATTTGCCCGATTGCGGCCGCAACCGAGCTTGCGAGGGTGCTACTTAAGCCTTTAGG
GTTTTAAGGTCTGTTTTGTAGAGGAGCAAACAGCGTTTGCGACATCCTTTTGTAATACTGCGGAACTGAC
TAAAGTAGTGAGTTATACACAGGGCTGGGATCTATTCTTTTTATCTTTTTTTATTCTTTCTTTATTCTAT
AAATTATAACCACTTGAATATAAACAAAAAAAACACACAAAGGTCTAGCGGAATTTACAGAGGGTCTAGC
AGAATTTACAAGTTTTCCAGCAAAGGTCTAGCAGAATTTACAGATACCCACAACTCAAAGGAAAAGGACT
AGTAATTATCATTGACTAGCCCATCTCAATTGGTATAGTGATTAAAATCACCTAGACCAATTGAGATGTA
TGTCTGAATTAGTTGTTTTCAAAGCAAATGAACTAGCGATTAGTCGCTATGACTTAACGGAGCATGAAAC
CAAGCTAATTTTATGCTGTGTGGCACTACTCAACCCCACGATTGAAAACCCTACAAGGAAAGAACGGACG
GTATCGTTCACTTATAACCAATACGTTCAGATGATGAACATCAGTAGGGAAAATGCTTATGGTGTATTAG
CTAAAGCAACCAGAGAGCTGATGACGAGAACTGTGGAAATCAGGAATCCTTTGGTTAAAGGCTTTGAGAT
TTTCCAGTGGACAAACTATGCCAAGTTCTCAAGCGAAAAATTAGAATTAGTTTTTAGTGAAGAGATATTG
CCTTATCTTTTCCAGTTAAAAAAATTCATAAAATATAATCTGGAACATGTTAAGTCTTTTGAAAACAAAT
ACTCTATGAGGATTTATGAGTGGTTATTAAAAGAACTAACACAAAAGAAAACTCACAAGGCAAATATAGA
GATTAGCCTTGATGAATTTAAGTTCATGTTAATGCTTGAAAATAACTACCATGAGTTTAAAAGGCTTAAC
CAATGGGTTTTGAAACCAATAAGTAAAGATTTAAACACTTACAGCAATATGAAATTGGTGGTTGATAAGC
GAGGCCGCCCGACTGATACGTTGATTTTCCAAGTTGAACTAGATAGACAAATGGATCTCGTAACCGAACT
TGAGAACAACCAGATAAAAATGAATGGTGACAAAATACCAACAACCATTACATCAGATTCCTACCTACAT
AACGGACTAAGAAAAACACTACACGATGCTTTAACTGCAAAAATTCAGCTCACCAGTTTTGAGGCAAAAT
TTTTGAGTGACATGCAAAGTAAGTATGATCTCAATGGTTCGTTCTCATGGCTCACGCAAAAACAACGAAC
CACACTAGAGAACATACTGGCTAAATACGGAAGGATCTGAGGTTCTTATGGCTCTTGTATCTATCAGTGA
AGCATCAAGACTAACAAACAAAAGTAGAACAACTGTTCACCGTTACATATCAAAGGGAAAACTGTCCATA
CCCATGTAAGAAAAAAAAGAATATATAAGGCTTTTAAAGCTTTTAAGGTTTAACGGTTGTGGACAACAAG
CCAGGGATGTAACGCACTGAGAAGCCCTTAGAGCCTCTCAAAGCAATTTTGAGTGACACAGGAACACTTA
ACGGCTGACAACCGGCTGGTAACAGGATTAGCAGAGCGAGGTATGTAGGCGGTGCTACAGAGTTCTTGAA
GTGGTGGCCTAACTACGGCTACACTAGAAGAACAGTATTTGGTATCTGCGCTCTGCTGAAGCCAGTTACC
TTCGGAAAAAGAGTTGGTAGCTCTTGATCCGGCAAACAAACCACCGCTGGTAGCGGTGGTTTTTTTGTTT
GCAAGCAGCAGATTACGCGCAGAAAAAAAGGATCTCAAGAAGATCCTTTGATCTTTTCTACGGGGTCTGA
CGCTCAGTGGAACGAAAACTCACGTTAAGGGATTTTGGTCATGAGATTATCAAAAAGGATCTTCACCTAG
ATCCTTTTAAATTAAAAATGAAGTTTTAAATCAATCTAAAGTATATATGAGTAAACTTGGTCTGACAGTT
ACCAATGCTTAATCAGTGAGGCACCTATCTCAGCGATCTGTCTATTTCGTTCATCCATAGTTGCCTGACT
CCCCGTCGTGTAGATAACTACGATACGGGAGGGCTTACCATCTGGCCCCAGTGCTGCAATGATACCGCGA
GACCCACGCTCACCGGCTCCAGATTTATCAGCAATAAACCAGCCAGCCGGAAGGGCCGAGCGCAGAAGTG
GTCCTGCAACTTTATCCGCCTCCATCCAGTCTATTAATTGTTGCCGGGAAGCTAGAGTAAGTAGTTCGCC
AGTTAATAGTTTGCGCAACGTTGTTGCCATTGCTACAGGCATCGTGGTGTCACGCTCGTCGTTTGGTATG
GCTTCATTCAGCTCCGGTTCCCAACGATCAAGGCGAGTTACATGATCCCCCATGTTGTGCAAAAAAGCGG
TTAGCTCCTTCGGTCCTCCGATCGTTGTCAGAAGTAAGTTGGCCGCAGTGTTATCACTCATGGTTATGGC
AGCACTGCATAATTCTCTTACTGTCATGCCATCCGTAAGATGCTTTTCTGTGACTGGTGAGTACTCAACC
AAGTCATTCTGAGAATAGTGTATGCGGCGACCGAGTTGCTCTTGCCCGGCGTCAATACGGGATAATACCG
CGCCACATAGCAGAACTTTAAAAGTGCTCATCATTGGAAAACGTTCTTCGGGGCGAAAACTCTCAAGGAT
CTTACCGCTGTTGAGATCCAGTTCGATGTAACCCACTCGTGCACCCAACTGATCTTCAGCATCTTTTACT
TTCACCAGCGTTTCTGGGTGAGCAAAAACAGGAAGGCAAAATGCCGCAAAAAAGGGAATAAGGGCGACAC
GGAAATGTTGAATACTCATACTCTTCCTTTTTCAATATTATTGAAGCATTTATCAGGGTTATTGTCTCAT
GAGCGGATACATATTTGAATGTATTTAGAAAAATAAACAAATAGGGGTTCCGCGTACATTTCCCCGAAAA
GTGCCACCTGACGTCTAAGAAACCATTATTATCATGACATTAACCTATAAAAATAGGCGTATCACGAGGC
CCTTTCGTCTCGCGCGTTTCGGTGATGACGGTGAAAACCTCTGACACATGCAGCTCCCGGAGACGGTCAC
AGCTTGTCTGTAAGCGGATGCCGGGAGCAGACAAGCCCGTCAGGGCGCGTCAGCGGGTGTTGGCGGGTGT
CGGGGCTGGCTTAACTATGCGGCATCAGAGCAGATTGTACTGAGAGTGCACCATATGCGGTGTGAAATAC
CGCACAGATGCGTAAGGAGAAAATACCGCATCAGGCGCCATTCGCCATTCAGGCTGCGCAACTGTTGGGA
AGGGCGATCGGTGCGGGCCTCTTCGCTATTACGCCAGCTAGAGGACCAGCCGCGTAACCTGGCAAAATCG
GTTACGGTTGAGTAATAAATGGATGCCCTGCGTAAGCGGGTGTAGGCGGACAATAAAGTCTTAAACTGAA
CAAAATAGATCTAAACTATGACAATAAAGTCTTAAACTAGACAGAATAGTTGTAAACTGAAATCAGTCCA
GTTATGCTGTGAAAAAGCATACTGGACTTTTGTTATGGCTAAAGCAAACTCTTCATTTTCTGAAGTGCAA
ATTGCCCGTCGTATTAAAGAGGGGCGTGGGGTTCGAGGTCGACGGTATCGATAAGCTAGCTTAATTAGCT
GAGCTTGGACTCCTGTTGATAGATCCAGTAATGACCTCAGAACTCCATCTGGATTTGTTCAGAACGCTCG
GTTGCCGCCGGGCGTTTTTTATTGGTGAGAATCCAAGCTAGACTGCGATGAGTGGCAGGGCGGGGCGTAA
TTTTTTTAAGGCAGTTATTGGTGCCCTTAAACGCCTGGGGTAATGACTCTCTAGCTTGAGGCATCAAATA
AAACGAAAGGCTCAGTCGAAAGACTGGGCCTTTCGTTTTATCTGTTGTTTGTCGGTGAACGCTCTCCTGA
GTAGGACAAATCCGCCGCTAGGAGCTTGCGGCCCGGACGATATCATGCATGACGATCGAATTGGGGATCT
TGAAGTACCTATTCCGAAGTTCCTATTCTCTAGAAAGTATAGGAACTTCAGAGCGCTTTTGAAGCTGATG
TGCTTAAAAACTTACTCAATGGAATTCTAGATCGAATTGGCCGCGGCGTTGTGACAATTTACCGAACAAC
TCCGCGGCCGGGAAGCCGATCTCGGCTTGAACGAATTGTTAGGTGGCGGTACTTGGGTCGATATCAAAGT
GCATCACTTCTTCCCGTATGCCCAACTTTGTATAGAGAGCCACTGCGGGATCGTCACCGTAATCTGCTTG
CACGTAGATCACATAAGCACCAAGCGCGTTGGCCTCATGCTTGAGGAGATTGATGAGCGCGGTGGCAATG
CCCTGCCTCCGGTGCTCGCCGGAGACTGCGAGATCATAGATATAGATCTCACTACGCGGCTGCTCAAACT
TGGGCAGAACGTAAGCCGCGAGAGCGCCAACAACCGCTTCTTGGTCGAAGGCAGCAAGCGCGATGAATGT
CTTACTACGGAGCAAGTTCCCGAGGTAATCGGAGTCCGGCTGATGTTGGGAGTAGGTGGCTACGTCTCCG
AACTCACGACCGAAAAGATCAAGAGCAGCCCGCATGGATTTGACTTGGTCAGGGCCGAGCCTACATGTGC
GAATGATGCCCATACTTGAGCCACCTAACTTTGTTTTAGGGCGACTGCCCTGCTGCGTAACATCGTTGCT
GCTGCGTAACATCGTTGCTGCTCCATAACATCAAACATCGACCCACGGCGTAACGCGCTTGCTGCTTGGA
TGCCCGAGGCATAGACTGTACAAAAAAACAGTCATAACAAGCCATGAAAACCGCCACTGCGCCGTTACCA
CCGCTGCGTTCGGTCAAGGTTCTGGACCAGTTGCGTGAGCGCATACGCTACTTGCATTACAGTTTACGAA
CCGAACAGGCTTATGTCAATTCGATCCATTGCTGTTGACAAAGGGAATCAGGGGATCTTGAAGTTCCTAT
TCCGAAGTTCCTATTCTCTAGAAAGTATAGGAACTTCAGAGCGCTTTTGAAGCTAATTCGGAGCTCACTA
GTGGATCCCCCAATTCATCGATTTGACAATTAATCATCGGCTCGTATAATGTGTGGAGGATCCCTAGAAA
TAATTTTGTTTAACTTTAAGAAGGAGATATACATAATGGTAACCACCTTATCAGGTTTATCAGGTGAGCA
AGGTCCGTCCGGTGATATGACAACTGAAGAAGATAGTGCTACCCATATTAAATTCTCAAAACGTGATGAG
GACGGCCGTGAGTTAGCTGGTGCAACTATGGAGTTGCGTGATTCATCTGGTAAAACTATTAGTACATGGA
TTTCAGATGGACATGTGAAGGATTTCTACCTGTATCCAGGAAAATATACATTTGTCGAAACCGCAGCACC
AGACGGTTATGAGGTAGCAACTCCAATTGAATTTACAGTTAATGAGGACGGTCAGGTTACTGTAGATGGT
GAAGCAACTGAAGGTGACGCTCATACTGGATCCAGTGGTAGCATGGTGAGCAAGGGCGAGGAGGATAACA
TGGCCTCTCTCCCAGCGACACATGAGTTACACATCTTTGGCTCCATCAACGGTGTGGACTTTGACATGGT
GGGTCAGGGCACCGGCAATCCAAATGATGGTTATGAGGAGTTAAACCTGAAGTCCACCAAGGGTGACCTC
CAGTTCTCCCCCTGGATTCTGGTCCCTCATATCGGGTATGGCTTCCATCAGTACCTGCCCTACCCTGACG
GGATGTCGCCTTTCCAGGCCGCCATGGTAGATGGCTCCGGATACCAAGTCCATCGCACAATGCAGTTTGA
AGATGGTGCCTCCCTTACTGTTAACTACCGCTACACCTACGAGGGAAGCCACATCAAAGGAGAGGCCCAG
GTGAAGGGGACTGGTTTCCCTGCTGACGGTCCTGTGATGACCAACTCGCTGACCGCTGCGGACTGGTGCA
GGTCGAAGAAGACTTACCCCAACGACAAAACCATCATCAGTACCTTTAAGTGGAGTTACACCACTGGAAA
TGGCAAGCGCTACCGGAGCACTGCGCGGACCACCTACACCTTTGCCAAGCCAATGGCGGCTAACTATCTG
AAGAACCAGCCGATGTACGTGTTCCGTAAGACGGAGCTCAAGCACTCCAAGACCGAGCTCAACTTCAAGG
AGTGGCAAAAGGCCTTTACCGATGTGATGGGCATGGACGAGCTGTACAAGTAAGCGGCCGCACACATGGC
ATGGATGAGCTCTACAAATAATGAGCTAGCCCGCCTAATGAGCGGGCTTTTTTTTCTCGGCCTAGGGGCT
GCAGGAATTCCTCGAGAAGCTTGGGCCCGGTACCTCGCGAAGGCCTTGCAGGCCAACCAGATAAGTGAAA
TCTAGTTCCAAACTATTTTGTCATTTTTAATTTTCGTATTAGCTTACGACGCTACACCCAGTTCCCATCT
ATTTTGTCACTCTTCCCTAAATAATCCTTAAAAACTCCATTTCCACCCCTCCCAGTTCCCAACTATTTTG
TCCGCCCACAGCGGGGCATTTTTCTTCCTGTTATGTTTGGGCGCTGCATTAATGAATCGGCCAACGCGCG
GGGAGAGGCGGTTTGCGTATTGGGCGCTCTTCCGCTTCCTCGCTCACTGACCCGCTGCGCTCGGTCGTTC
GGCTGCGGCGAGCGGTATCAGGGGATTCCTTAAGGTATACTTTCCGCTGCATAACCCTGCTTCGGGGTCA
TTATAGCGATTTTTTCGGTATATCCATCCTTTTTCGCACGATATACAGGATTTTGCCAAAGGGTTCGTGT
AGACTTTCCTTGGTGTATCCAACGGCGTCAGCCGGGCAGGATAGGTGAAGTAGGCCCACCCGCGAGCGGG
TGTTCCTTCTTC
